>Addgene plasmid #90226 | pCW003 | addgene full sequence | sequence record 192860 | Addgene NGS Result
AGCTTATCGACTGCACGGTGCACCAATGCTTCTGGCGTCAGGCAGCCATCGGAAGCTGTGGTATGGCTGT
GCAGGTCGTAAATCACTGCATAATTCGTGTCGCTCAAGGCGCACTCCCGTTCTGGATAATGTTTTTTGCG
CCGACATCATAACGGTTCTGGCAAATATTCTGAAATGAGCTGTTGACAATTAATCATCGGCTCGTATAAT
GTGTGGAATTGTGAGCGGATAACAATTTCACACAGGAAACAGTATTCATGTCCCCTATACTAGGTTATTG
GAAAATTAAGGGCCTTGTGCAACCCACTCGACTTCTTTTGGAATATCTTGAAGAAAAATATGAAGAGCAT
TTGTATGAGCGCGATGAAGGTGATAAATGGCGAAACAAAAAGTTTGAATTGGGTTTGGAGTTTCCCAATC
TTCCTTATTATATTGATGGTGATGTTAAATTAACACAGTCTATGGCCATCATACGTTATATAGCTGACAA
GCACAACATGTTGGGTGGTTGTCCAAAAGAGCGTGCAGAGATTTCAATGCTTGAAGGAGCGGTTTTGGAT
ATTAGATACGGTGTTTCGAGAATTGCATATAGTAAAGACTTTGAAACTCTCAAAGTTGATTTTCTTAGCA
AGCTACCTGAAATGCTGAAAATGTTCGAAGATCGTTTATGTCATAAAACATATTTAAATGGTGATCATGT
AACCCATCCTGACTTCATGTTGTATGACGCTCTTGATGTTGTTTTATACATGGACCCAATGTGCCTGGAT
GCGTTCCCAAAATTAGTTTGTTTTAAAAAACGTATTGAAGCTATCCCACAAATTGATAAGTACTTGAAAT
CCAGCAAGTATATAGCATGGCCTTTGCAGGGCTGGCAAGCCACGTTTGGTGGTGGCGACCATCCTCCAAA
ATCGGATCTGGTTCCGCGTGGATCCGATCCCCGGGTACCGAGCTCGAACACATTTTACTGCTGTGAACTT
TGTTGTAATCCTGCCTGTGCTGGATGTTATTGAGAATTCCCGGGTCGACTCGAGCGGCCGCATCGTGACT
GACTGACGATCTGCCTCGCGCGTTTCGGTGATGACGGTGAAAACCTCTGACACATGCAGCTCCCGGAGAC
GGTCACAGCTTGTCTGTAAGCGGATGCCGGGAGCAGACAAGCCCGTCAGGGCGCGTCAGCGGGTGTTGGC
GGGTGTCGGGGCGCAGCCATGACCCAGTCACGTAGCGATAGCGGAGTGTATAATTCTTGAAGACGAAAGG
GCCTCGTGATACGCCTATTTTTATAGGTTAATGTCATGATAATAATGGTTTCTTAGACGTCAGGTGGCAC
TTTTCGGGGAAATGTGCGCGGAACCCCTATTTGTTTATTTTTCTAAATACATTCAAATATGTATCCGCTC
ATGAGACAATAACCCTGATAAATGCTTCAATAATATTGAAAAAGGAAGAGTATGAGTATTCAACATTTCC
GTGTCGCCCTTATTCCCTTTTTTGCGGCATTTTGCCTTCCTGTTTTTGCTCACCCAGAAACGCTGGTGAA
AGTAAAAGATGCTGAAGATCAGTTGGGTGCACGAGTGGGTTACATCGAACTGGATCTCAACAGCGGTAAG
ATCCTTGAGAGTTTTCGCCCCGAAGAACGTTTTCCAATGATGAGCACTTTTAAAGTTCTGCTATGTGGCG
CGGTATTATCCCGTGTTGACGCCGGGCAAGAGCAACTCGGTCGCCGCATACACTATTCTCAGAATGACTT
GGTTGAGTACTCACCAGTCACAGAAAAGCATCTTACGGATGGCATGACAGTAAGAGAATTATGCAGTGCT
GCCATAACCATGAGTGATAACACTGCGGCCAACTTACTTCTGACAACGATCGGAGGACCGAAGGAGCTAA
CCGCTTTTTTGCACAACATGGGGGATCATGTAACTCGCCTTGATCGTTGGGAACCGGAGCTGAATGAAGC
CATACCAAACGACGAGCGTGACACCACGATGCCTGCAGCAATGGCAACAACGTTGCGCAAACTATTAACT
GGCGAACTACTTACTCTAGCTTCCCGGCAACAATTAATAGACTGGATGGAGGCGGATAAAGTTGCAGGAC
CACTTCTGCGCTCGGCCCTTCCGGCTGGCTGGTTTATTGCTGATAAATCTGGAGCCGGTGAGCGTGGGTC
TCGCGGTATCATTGCAGCACTGGGGCCAGATGGTAAGCCCTCCCGTATCGTAGTTATCTACACGACGGGG
AGTCAGGCAACTATGGATGAACGAAATAGACAGATCGCTGAGATAGGTGCCTCACTGATTAAGCATTGGT
AACTGTCAGACCAAGTTTACTCATATATACTTTAGATTGATTTAAAACTTCATTTTTAATTTAAAAGGAT
CTAGGTGAAGATCCTTTTTGATAATCTCATGACCAAAATCCCTTAACGTGAGTTTTCGTTCCACTGAGCG
TCAGACCCCGTAGAAAAGATCAAAGGATCTTCTTGAGATCCTTTTTTTCTGCGCGTAATCTGCTGCTTGC
AAACAAAAAAACCACCGCTACCAGCGGTGGTTTGTTTGCCGGATCAAGAGCTACCAACTCTTTTTCCGAA
GGTAACTGGCTTCAGCAGAGCGCAGATACCAAATACTGTCCTTCTAGTGTAGCCGTAGTTAGGCCACCAC
TTCAAGAACTCTGTAGCACCGCCTACATACCTCGCTCTGCTAATCCTGTTACCAGTGGCTGCTGCCAGTG
GCGATAAGTCGTGTCTTACCGGGTTGGACTCAAGACGATAGTTACCGGATAAGGCGCAGCGGTCGGGCTG
AACGGGGGGTTCGTGCACACAGCCCAGCTTGGAGCGAACGACCTACACCGAACTGAGATACCTACAGCGT
GAGCTATGAGAAAGCGCCACGCTTCCCGAAGGGAGAAAGGCGGACAGGTATCCGGTAAGCGGCAGGGTCG
GAACAGGAGAGCGCACGAGGGAGCTTCCAGGGGGAAACGCCTGGTATCTTTATAGTCCTGTCGGGTTTCG
CCACCTCTGACTTGAGCGTCGATTTTTGTGATGCTCGTCAGGGGGGCGGAGCCTATGGAAAAACGCCAGC
AACGCGGCCTTTTTACGGTTCCTGGCCTTTTGCTGGCCTTTTGCTCACATGTTCTTTCCTGCGTTATCCC
CTGATTCTGTGGATAACCGTATTACCGCCTTTGAGTGAGCTGATACCGCTCGCCGCAGCCGAACGACCGA
GCGCAGCGAGTCAGTGAGCGAGGAAGCGGAAGAGCGCCTGATGCGGTATTTTCTCCTTACGCATCTGTGC
GGTATTTCACACCGCATAAATTCCGACACCATCGAATGGCGCAAAACCTTTCGCGGTATGGCATGATAGC
GCCCGGAAGAGAGTCAATTCAGGGTGGTGAATGTGAAACCAGTAACGTTATACGATGTCGCAGAGTATGC
CGGTGTCTCTTATCAGACCGTTTCCCGCGTGGTGAACCAGGCCAGCCACGTTTCTGCGAAAACGCGGGAA
AAAGTGGAAGCGGCGATGGCGGAGCTGAATTACATTCCCAACCGCGTGGCACAACAACTGGCGGGCAAAC
AGTCGTTGCTGATTGGCGTTGCCACCTCCAGTCTGGCCCTGCACGCGCCGTCGCAAATTGTCGCGGCGAT
TAAATCTCGCGCCGATCAACTGGGTGCCAGCGTGGTGGTGTCGATGGTAGAACGAAGCGGCGTCGAAGCC
TGTAAAGCGGCGGTGCACAATCTTCTCGCGCAACGCGTCAGTGGGCTGATCATTAACTATCCGCTGGATG
ACCAGGATGCCATTGCTGTGGAAGCTGCCTGCACTAATGTTCCGGCGTTATTTCTTGATGTCTCTGACCA
GACACCCATCAACAGTATTATTTTCTCCCATGAAGACGGTACGCGACTGGGCGTGGAGCATCTGGTCGCA
TTGGGTCACCAGCAAATCGCGCTGTTAGCGGGCCCATTAAGTTCTGTCTCGGCGCGTCTGCGTCTGGCTG
GCTGGCATAAATATCTCACTCGCAATCAAATTCAGCCGATAGCGGAACGGGAAGGCGACTGGAGTGCCAT
GTCCGGTTTTCAACAAACCATGCAAATGCTGAATGAGGGCATCGTTCCCACTGCGATGCTGGTTGCCAAC
GATCAGATGGCGCTGGGCGCAATGCGCGCCATTACCGAGTCCGGGCTGCGCGTTGGTGCGGATATCTCGG
TAGTGGGATACGACGATACCGAAGACAGCTCATGTTATATCCCGCCGTTAACCACCATCAAACAGGATTT
TCGCCTGCTGGGGCAAACCAGCGTGGACCGCTTGCTGCAACTCTCTCAGGGCCAGGCGGTGAAGGGCAAT
CAGCTGTTGCCCGTCTCACTGGTGAAAAGAAAAACCACCCTGGCGCCCAATACGCAAACCGCCTCTCCCC
GCGCGTTGGCCGATTCATTAATGCAGCTGGCACGACAGGTTTCCCGACTGGAAAGCGGGCAGTGAGCGCA
ACGCAATTAATGTAAGTTAGCTCACTCATTAGGCACCCCAGGCTTTACACTTTATGCTTCCGGCTCGTAT
GTTGTGTGGAATTGTGAGCGGATAACAATTTCACACAGGAAACAGCTATGACCATGATTACGGATTCACT
GGCCGTCGTTTTACAACGTCGTGACTGGGAAAACCCTGGCGTTACCCAACTTAATCGCCTTGCAGCACAT
CCCCCTTTCGCCAGCTGGCGTAATAGCGAAGAGGCCCGCACCGATCGCCCTTCCCAACAGTTGCGCAGCC
TGAATGGCGAATGGCGCTTTGCCTGGTTTCCGGCACCAGAAGCGGTGCCGGAAAGCTGGCTGGAGTGCGA
TCTTCCTGAGGCCGATACTGTCGTCGTCCCCTCAAACTGGCAGATGCACGGTTACGATGCGCCCATCTAC
ACCAACGTGACCTATCCCATTACGGTCAATCCGCCGTTTGTTCCCACGGAGAATCCGACGGGTTGTTACT
CGCTCACATTTAATGTTGATGAAAGCTGGCTACAGGAAGGCCAGACGCGAATTATTTTTGATGGCGTTGG
AATT
Features (pLannotate 1.2.2; 18 found; start..end, strand, type, name):
    183..211     +  promoter       tac promoter: strong E. coli promoter; hybrid between the trp and lac UV5 promoters
    219..235     +  protein_bind   lac operator: The lac repressor binds to the lac operator to inhibit transcription in E. coli. This inhibition can be relieved by adding lactose or isopropyl-β-D-thiogalactopyranoside (IPTG). lac repressor encoded by lacI
    258..911     +  CDS            GST26_SCHJA: Experimental evidence at protein level: Swiss-Prot protein existence level 1. GST isoenzymes appear to play a central role in the parasite detoxification system. Other functions are also suspected including a role in increasing the solubility of haematin in the parasite gut. From Schistosoma japonicum (Blood fluke).
    936..958     -  misc_feature   MCS (fragment): pUC18/19 multiple cloning site
    957..1010    +  CDS            HSTB_ECOLX: Experimental evidence at protein level: Swiss-Prot protein existence level 1. Toxin which activates the particulate form of guanylate cyclase and increases cyclic GMP levels within the host intestinal epithelial cells. From Escherichia coli.
   1061..1100    +  CDS            rop (fragment): Rop protein, which maintains plasmids at low copy number; rop
   1202..1242    +  misc_feature   bom (fragment): basis of mobility region from pBR322
   1347..1451    +  promoter       AmpR promoter: bla
   1452..2312    +  CDS            AmpR: β-lactamase; bla; confers resistance to ampicillin, carbenicillin, and related antibiotics
   2483..3071    +  rep_origin     ori: high-copy-number ColE1/pMB1/pBR322/pUC origin of replication
   3257..3308    -  misc_feature   bom (fragment): basis of mobility region from pBR322
   3315..3392    +  promoter       lacI promoter: lacI
   3393..4475    +  CDS            lacI: lac repressor; lacI; The lac repressor binds to the lac operator to inhibit transcription in E. coli. This inhibition can be relieved by adding lactose or isopropyl-β-D-thiogalactopyranoside (IPTG).
   4488..4509    +  protein_bind   CAP binding site: CAP binding activates transcription in the presence of cAMP. E. coli catabolite activator protein
   4524..4554    +  promoter       lac promoter: promoter for the E. coli lac operon
   4562..4578    +  protein_bind   lac operator: The lac repressor binds to the lac operator to inhibit transcription in E. coli. This inhibition can be relieved by adding lactose or isopropyl-β-D-thiogalactopyranoside (IPTG). lac repressor encoded by lacI
   4598..4771    +  CDS            lacZα: LacZα fragment of β-galactosidase; lacZ fragment
   5035..107     -  CDS            yciV (fragment) (across the origin): RNAAM_ECOLI - Also known as trpH From Escherichia coli (strain K12).
