[The description below was written by a language model from this plasmid's Addgene catalogue record and pLannotate feature annotations shown in this document.]
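Description:
pCW003 is a bacterial expression plasmid built on the pGEX-4T1 backbone for producing the porcine-type heat-stable enterotoxin (ST-P, also called ST1a) of enterotoxigenic Escherichia coli strain H10407 as a glutathione S-transferase fusion. It replicates in E. coli from a ColE1/pMB1-type origin, recorded as high copy, and is selected with ampicillin through the bla (AmpR) gene and its own promoter. The roughly 5 kb plasmid also carries lacI under its native promoter. Backbone remnants include a lacZα segment with its lac promoter and operator, as well as short rop and bom fragments.

The expression cassette consists of the hybrid tac promoter followed by a lac operator, so transcription is held off by the plasmid-encoded Lac repressor and can be induced with IPTG. This drives the Schistosoma japonicum GST coding sequence, which forms the N-terminal fusion partner. A small insert of about 78 bp was cloned between the BamHI and EcoRI sites, both of which are retained. The insert includes a short stretch derived from a pUC-type polylinker that encodes a seven-residue linker, placed immediately before the mature toxin peptide. The annotation identifies the toxin as an E. coli heat-stable enterotoxin that activates intestinal guanylate cyclase and raises cGMP.

According to the depositor, expression yields an intracellular GST–ST-P fusion that is unlikely to be secreted. It is expected to be biologically active only after purification and thrombin cleavage to release the peptide. The construct therefore serves as a source of affinity-purifiable recombinant ST-P, and it was deposited with a study of ETEC heat-stable toxin secretion and delivery.
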