Addgene plasmid #90226: pCW003
Purpose: GST-STp expression plasmid
Depositing lab: James Fleckenstein. Depositing organization: Washington University in Saint Louis. Publication: Molecular determinants of enterotoxigenic Escherichia coli heat-stable toxin secretion and delivery. Zhu Y, Luo Q, Davis SM, Westra C, Vickers TJ, Fleckenstein JM. Infect Immun. 2018 Aug 20. pii: IAI.00526-18. doi: 10.1128/IAI.00526-18. PubMed 30126899.
Backbone
  Vector backbone: pGEX-4T1
  Backbone manufacturer: GE
  Backbone size w/o insert (bp): 4969
  Total vector size (bp): 5044
  Vector type: Bacterial Expression
Growth in bacteria
  Bacterial resistance: Ampicillin, 100 μg/mL
  Growth temperature: 37°C
  Growth strain: DH5alpha
  Copy number: High Copy
Gene/Insert
  Gene/Insert name: ST-1a (alt name: ST-P)
  Species: Escherichia coli ETEC H10407
  Insert size (bp): 78
  Mutation: GATCCCCGGGTACCGAGCTCG encoding DPRVPSS linker prior to start of mature enterotoxin peptide
  GenBank ID: YP_003294006.1
  Promoter: Ptac
  Tag / fusion protein: GST (N terminal on backbone)
  Cloning method: Restriction Enzyme; 5′ cloning site BamH1 (not destroyed); 3′ cloning site EcoR1 (not destroyed)
  Sequencing primers: 5′ M13R
Terms and licenses: Academic/Nonprofit Terms; Industry Terms: Not Available to Industry
Depositor comments: The plasmid when expressed in E. coli will produce a fusion protein of GST and the ST-P (ST1a) heat stable toxin. It is not likely that the toxin will be secreted under these conditions. It will likely only have biological activity when purified, and the ST-P peptide fragment is liberated by thrombin cleavage.
How to cite: pCW003 was a gift from James Fleckenstein (Addgene plasmid # 90226)
